>Addgene plasmid #100639 | YCe3732 HC_Kan_conn_B-C | addgene full sequence | sequence record 192746 | Addgene NGS Result
ACGTCTCGATGGACTAACTACGGTGAAAGAGACTTAGAAGGAGATTGAGAGAGACTCGAGACGACGAATT
CTCTAGATATCGCTCAATACTGACCATTTAAATCATACCTGACCTCCATAGCAGAAAGTCAAAAGCCTCC
GACCGGAGGCTTTTGACTTGATCGGCACGTAAGAGGTTCCAACTTTCACCATAATGAAATAAGATCACTA
CCGGGCGTATTTTTTGAGTTATCGAGATTTTCAGGAGCTAAGGAAGCTAAAATGAGCCATATTCAACGGG
AAACGTCTTGCTCGAGGCCGCGATTAAATTCCAACATGGATGCTGATTTATATGGGTATAAATGGGCTCG
CGATAATGTCGGGCAATCAGGTGCGACAATCTATCGATTGTATGGGAAGCCCGATGCGCCAGAGTTGTTT
CTGAAACATGGCAAAGGTAGCGTTGCCAATGATGTTACAGATGAGATGGTCAGGCTAAACTGGCTGACGG
AATTTATGCCTCTTCCGACCATCAAGCATTTTATCCGTACTCCTGATGATGCATGGTTACTCACCACTGC
GATCCCAGGGAAAACAGCATTCCAGGTATTAGAAGAATATCCTGATTCAGGTGAAAATATTGTTGATGCG
CTGGCAGTGTTCCTGCGCCGGTTGCATTCGATTCCTGTTTGTAATTGTCCTTTTAACGGCGATCGCGTAT
TTCGTCTCGCTCAGGCGCAATCACGAATGAATAACGGTTTGGTTGGTGCGAGTGATTTTGATGACGAGCG
TAATGGCTGGCCTGTTGAACAAGTCTGGAAAGAAATGCATAAGCTTTTGCCATTCTCACCGGATTCAGTC
GTCACTCATGGTGATTTCTCACTTGATAACCTTATTTTTGACGAGGGGAAATTAATAGGTTGTATTGATG
TTGGACGAGTCGGAATCGCAGACCGATACCAGGATCTTGCCATCCTATGGAACTGCCTCGGTGAGTTTTC
TCCTTCATTACAGAAACGGCTTTTTCAAAAATATGGTATTGATAATCCTGATATGAATAAATTGCAGTTT
CACTTGATGCTCGATGAGTTTTTCTGAGGGCCCAAATGTAATCACCTGGCTCACCTTCGGGTGGGCCTTT
CTGCGTTGCTGGCGTTTTTCCATAGGCTCCGCCCCCCTGACGAGCATCACAAAAATCGATGCTCAAGTCA
GAGGTGGCGAAACCCGACAGGACTATAAAGATACCAGGCGTTTCCCCCTGGAAGCTCCCTCGTGCGCTCT
CCTGTTCCGACCCTGCCGCTTACCGGATACCTGTCCGCCTTTCTCCCTTCGGGAAGCGTGGCGCTTTCTC
ATAGCTCACGCTGTAGGTATCTCAGTTCGGTGTAGGTCGTTCGCTCCAAGCTGGGCTGTGTGCACGAACC
CCCCGTTCAGCCCGACCGCTGCGCCTTATCCGGTAACTATCGTCTTGAGTCCAACCCGGTAAGACACGAC
TTATCGCCACTGGCAGCAGCCACTGGTAACAGGATTAGCAGAGCGAGGTATGTAGGCGGTGCTACAGAGT
TCTTGAAGTGGTGGCCTAACTACGGCTACACTAGAAGAACAGTATTTGGTATCTGCGCTCTGCTGAAGCC
AGTTACCTCGGAAAAAGAGTTGGTAGCTCTTGATCCGGCAAACAAACCACCGCTGGTAGCGGTGGTTTTT
TTGTTTGCAAGCAGCAGATTACGCGCAGAAAAAAAGGATCTCAAGAAGATCCTTTGATTTTCTACCGAAG
AAAGGCCCACCCGTGAAGGTGAGCCAGTGAGTTGATTGCAGTCCAGTTACGCTGGAGTCTGAGGCTCGTC
CTGAATGATATCAAGCTTGAATTCGTT
Features (pLannotate 1.2.2; 6 found; start..end, strand, type, name):
    127..158     +  terminator     tonB terminator: bidirectional E. coli tonB-P14 transcription terminator
    159..261     +  promoter       cat promoter: promoter of the E. coli cat gene encoding chloramphenicol acetyltransferase
    262..1075    +  CDS            KanR (fragment): aminoglycoside phosphotransferase; aph(3')-Ia; confers resistance to kanamycin in bacteria or G418 (Geneticin®) in eukaryotes
   1098..1125    +  terminator     T7Te terminator: phage T7 early transcription terminator
   1137..1724    -  rep_origin     ori: high-copy-number ColE1/pMB1/pBR322/pUC origin of replication
   1746..1775    -  terminator     T3Te terminator: phage T3 early transcription terminator
