[The description below was written by a language model from this plasmid's Addgene catalogue record and pLannotate feature annotations shown in this document.]
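Description:
YCe3732 HC_Kan_conn_B-C is a small synthetic-biology part plasmid (about 1.8 kb) from the EMMA (Extensible Mammalian Modular Assembly) toolkit, built on the pSMART HC_Kan backbone. It is a bacterial storage and propagation vector rather than an expression construct. It replicates in E. coli from a high-copy ColE1/pUC-type origin and is selected with kanamycin through an aph(3')-Ia aminoglycoside phosphotransferase gene. The feature table annotates this gene as a fragment match and places it downstream of a cat gene promoter. As is typical of the pSMART design, the backbone elements are flanked by transcription terminators (tonB, T7 early and T3 early). These insulate the cloning region from transcription reading out of or into the vector, which helps keep inserts stable.

The payload is the EMMA "B-C" assembly connector, a short synthetic DNA element that the depositor describes as having no biological function. It serves as a bridge in the modular assembly scheme, linking parts placed in positions 1 and 3 of the EMMA platform. This allows the intervening position to be skipped when a given expression vector design does not need a functional part there. The connector is not picked up as an annotated feature in the table, which lists only backbone elements, so it presumably lies in the unannotated region between the terminators. The record does not state the cloning sites used to insert it or the enzymes used to release it. The plasmid is used alongside other EMMA parts for the rapid, combinatorial construction of mammalian expression vectors.
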