Addgene plasmid #100639: YCe3732 HC_Kan_conn_B-C
Purpose: EMMA toolkit Assembly connector B-C
Depositing lab: Yizhi Cai. Depositing organization: University of Edinburgh. Publication: EMMA: An Extensible Mammalian Modular Assembly Toolkit for the Rapid Design and Production of Diverse Expression Vectors. Martella A, Matjusaitis M, Auxillos J, Pollard SM, Cai Y. ACS Synth Biol. 2017 Apr 24. doi: 10.1021/acssynbio.7b00016. PubMed 28418644.
Backbone
  Vector backbone: pSMART HC_Kan
  Vector type: Synthetic Biology
Growth in bacteria
  Bacterial resistance: Kanamycin, 50 μg/mL
  Growth temperature: 37°C
  Growth strain: DH5alpha
  Copy number: High Copy
Gene/Insert
  Gene/Insert name: EMMA toolkit Assembly connector B-C
  Species: Synthetic
  Cloning method: Restriction Enzyme; 5′ cloning site Unknown (unknown if destroyed); 3′ cloning site Unknown (unknown if destroyed)
Terms and licenses: Academic/Nonprofit Terms; Industry Terms: Not Available to Industry
Depositor comments: DNA element with no function. It is used as a bridge to connect parts placed in position 1 and 3 of EMMA platform.
How to cite: YCe3732 HC_Kan_conn_B-C was a gift from Yizhi Cai (Addgene plasmid # 100639 ; http://n2t.net/addgene:100639 ; RRID:Addgene_100639)
